Addgene plasmid #63598: pX330A_dCas9-1x4
Purpose: Expresses dCas9 and gRNA
Depositing lab: Takashi Yamamoto. Depositing organization: Hiroshima University. Publication: Production of knockout mice by DNA microinjection of various CRISPR/Cas9 vectors into freeze-thawed fertilized oocytes. Nakagawa Y, Sakuma T, Sakamoto T, Ohmuraya M, Nakagata N, Yamamoto T. BMC Biotechnol. 2015 May 22;15(1):33. 10.1186/s12896-015-0144-x PubMed 25997509.
Backbone
  Vector backbone: pUC ori vector
  Vector type: Mammalian Expression, CRISPR
Growth in bacteria
  Bacterial resistance: Ampicillin, 100 μg/mL
  Growth temperature: 37°C
  Growth strain: Stbl3
  Copy number: High Copy
Gene/Insert
  Gene/Insert name: humanized S. pyogenes dCas9
  Species: S. pyogenes
  Insert size (bp): 4272
  Promoter: CBh
  Tag / fusion protein: 3xFLAG (N terminal on insert)
  Cloning method: Unknown
  Sequencing primers: 5′ T7 (TAATACGACTCACTATAGGG)
Resource information
  A portion of this plasmid was derived from a plasmid made by: Feng Zhang
Terms and licenses: Academic/Nonprofit Terms; Industry Terms: Not Available to Industry
How to cite: pX330A_dCas9-1x4 was a gift from Takashi Yamamoto (Addgene plasmid # 63598)
