[The description below was written by a language model from this plasmid's Addgene catalogue record and pLannotate feature annotations shown in this document.]
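Description:
pX330A_dCas9-1x4 is a high-copy, pUC-origin mammalian expression plasmid for the CRISPR system, derived in part from the pX330 series. It is propagated in E. coli under ampicillin selection (β-lactamase, AmpR) and also carries an f1 phage origin. It co-expresses a catalytically inactive Streptococcus pyogenes Cas9 and a single guide RNA from one vector.

The dCas9 cassette is driven by the CBh promoter, which the feature table resolves into a CMV enhancer, the chicken β-actin promoter and a hybrid CBA/MVM intron. The human codon-optimised dCas9 coding sequence is catalogued as carrying an N-terminal 3xFLAG tag. The annotation does not call the tag itself, although there is unannotated space between the intron and the start of the Cas9 reading frame. The annotation flags the D10A change in the N-terminal portion of the protein and does not comment on other inactivating mutations. The coding sequence ends with a nucleoplasmin bipartite nuclear localisation signal and is followed by a bGH polyadenylation signal. A single AAV2 ITR lies downstream, which is not enough on its own for AAV packaging.

Separately, a human U6 RNA polymerase III promoter sits upstream of the S. pyogenes gRNA scaffold, leaving a short gap where a target-specific spacer would be placed. Beyond the scaffold are a second partial scaffold and a pBluescript-derived segment with a lacZα fragment, lac promoter/operator, MCS remnant and T7 and T3 promoters. The record does not explain the role of this segment or the "1x4" designation. The stated purpose is simply expression of dCas9 and a gRNA, which suits RNA-guided DNA binding without cleavage in mammalian cells.
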