Features (pLannotate 1.2.2; 26 found; start..end, strand, type, name):
      8..293     +  enhancer       CMV enhancer: human cytomegalovirus immediate early enhancer; contains an 18-bp deletion relative to the standard CMV enhancer
    295..569     +  promoter       chicken β-actin promoter: No description available
    570..797     +  intron         hybrid intron: hybrid between chicken β-actin (CBA) and minute virus of mice (MMV) introns (Gray et al., 2011)
    935..2536    +  CDS            dCas9(N): N-terminal portion of catalytically inactive Streptococcus pyogenes dCas9 carrying the D10A mutation (Zetsche et al., 2015)
   2537..5035    +  CDS            Cas9(C): C-terminal portion of Streptococcus pyogenes Cas9 (Zetsche et al., 2015)
   5036..5083    +  CDS            nucleoplasmin NLS: bipartite nuclear localization signal from nucleoplasmin
   5117..5228    +  polyA_signal   bGH poly(A) signal: bovine growth hormone polyadenylation signal
   5333..5473    +  repeat_region  AAV2 ITR: inverted terminal repeat of adeno-associated virus serotype 2 inverted
   5478..5529    -  misc_feature   bom (fragment): basis of mobility region from pBR322
   5548..6003    +  rep_origin     f1 ori (sequence partly withheld): f1 bacteriophage origin of replication; arrow indicates direction of (+) strand synthesis
   6004..6053    -  misc_feature   bom (fragment): basis of mobility region from pBR322
   6155..6190    -  CDS            rop (fragment): Rop protein, which maintains plasmids at low copy number; rop
   6285..6389    +  promoter       AmpR promoter: bla
   6390..7250    +  CDS            AmpR: β-lactamase; bla; confers resistance to ampicillin, carbenicillin, and related antibiotics
   7421..8009    +  rep_origin     ori: high-copy-number ColE1/pMB1/pBR322/pUC origin of replication
   8071..8311    +  promoter       U6 promoter: RNA polymerase III promoter for human U6 snRNA
   8338..8413    +  misc_RNA       gRNA scaffold: guide RNA scaffold for the Streptococcus pyogenes CRISPR/Cas9 system
   8420..8463    +  misc_RNA       gRNA scaffold (fragment): guide RNA scaffold for the Streptococcus pyogenes CRISPR/Cas9 system
   8509..8527    -  rep_origin     f1 ori (fragment): f1 bacteriophage origin of replication; arrow indicates direction of (+) strand synthesis
   8532..8687    -  CDS            lacZα (fragment): LacZα fragment of β-galactosidase; lacZ fragment
   8695..8713    +  promoter       T7 promoter: promoter for bacteriophage T7 RNA polymerase
   8722..8745    -  misc_feature   MCS (fragment): pBluescript multiple cloning site
   8761..8779    -  promoter       T3 promoter: promoter for bacteriophage T3 RNA polymerase
   8824..8840    -  protein_bind   lac operator: The lac repressor binds to the lac operator to inhibit transcription in E. coli. This inhibition can be relieved by adding lactose or isopropyl-β-D-thiogalactopyranoside (IPTG). lac repressor encoded by lacI
   8848..8878    -  promoter       lac promoter: promoter for the E. coli lac operon
   8893..8914    -  protein_bind   CAP binding site: CAP binding activates transcription in the presence of cAMP. E. coli catabolite activator protein
>Addgene plasmid #63598 | pX330A_dCas9-1x4 | addgene full sequence | sequence record 498757 | Addgene NGS Result
AGGTACCCGTTACATAACTTACGGTAAATGGCCCGCCTGGCTGACCGCCCAACGACCCCCGCCCATTGAC
GTCAATAGTAACGCCAATAGGGACTTTCCATTGACGTCAATGGGTGGAGTATTTACGGTAAACTGCCCAC
TTGGCAGTACATCAAGTGTATCATATGCCAAGTACGCCCCCTATTGACGTCAATGACGGTAAATGGCCCG
CCTGGCATTGTGCCCAGTACATGACCTTATGGGACTTTCCTACTTGGCAGTACATCTACGTATTAGTCAT
CGCTATTACCATGGTCGAGGTGAGCCCCACGTTCTGCTTCACTCTCCCCATCTCCCCCCCCTCCCCACCC
CCAATTTTGTATTTATTTATTTTTTAATTATTTTGTGCAGCGATGGGGGCGGGGGGGGGGGGGCGCGCGC
CAGGCGGGGCGGGGCGGGGCGAGGGGCGGGGCGGGGCGAGGCGGAGAGGTGCGGCGGCAGCCAATCAGAG
CGGCGCGCTCCGAAAGTTTCCTTTTATGGCGAGGCGGCGGCGGCGGCGGCCCTATAAAAAGCGAAGCGCG
CGGCGGGCGGGAGTCGCTGCGCGCTGCCTTCGCCCCGTGCCCCGCTCCGCCGCCGCCTCGCGCCGCCCGC
CCCGGCTCTGACTGACCGCGTTACTCCCACAGGTGAGCGGGCGGGACGGCCCTTCTCCTCCGGGCTGTAA
TTAGCTGAGCAAGAGGTAAGGGTTTAAGGGATGGTTGGTTGGTGGGGTATTAATGTTTAATTACCTGGAG
CACCTGCCTGAAATCACTTTTTTTCAGGTTGGACCGGTGCCACCATGGACTATAAGGACCACGACGGAGA
CTACAAGGATCATGATATTGATTACAAAGACGATGACGATAAGATGGCCCCAAAGAAGAAGCGGAAGGTC
GGTATCCACGGAGTCCCAGCAGCCGACAAGAAGTACAGCATCGGCCTGGCCATCGGCACCAACTCTGTGG
GCTGGGCCGTGATCACCGACGAGTACAAGGTGCCCAGCAAGAAATTCAAGGTGCTGGGCAACACCGACCG
GCACAGCATCAAGAAGAACCTGATCGGAGCCCTGCTGTTCGACAGCGGCGAAACAGCCGAGGCCACCCGG
CTGAAGAGAACCGCCAGAAGAAGATACACCAGACGGAAGAACCGGATCTGCTATCTGCAAGAGATCTTCA
GCAACGAGATGGCCAAGGTGGACGACAGCTTCTTCCACAGACTGGAAGAGTCCTTCCTGGTGGAAGAGGA
TAAGAAGCACGAGCGGCACCCCATCTTCGGCAACATCGTGGACGAGGTGGCCTACCACGAGAAGTACCCC
ACCATCTACCACCTGAGAAAGAAACTGGTGGACAGCACCGACAAGGCCGACCTGCGGCTGATCTATCTGG
CCCTGGCCCACATGATCAAGTTCCGGGGCCACTTCCTGATCGAGGGCGACCTGAACCCCGACAACAGCGA
CGTGGACAAGCTGTTCATCCAGCTGGTGCAGACCTACAACCAGCTGTTCGAGGAAAACCCCATCAACGCC
AGCGGCGTGGACGCCAAGGCCATCCTGTCTGCCAGACTGAGCAAGAGCAGACGGCTGGAAAATCTGATCG
CCCAGCTGCCCGGCGAGAAGAAGAATGGCCTGTTCGGAAACCTGATTGCCCTGAGCCTGGGCCTGACCCC
CAACTTCAAGAGCAACTTCGACCTGGCCGAGGATGCCAAACTGCAGCTGAGCAAGGACACCTACGACGAC
GACCTGGACAACCTGCTGGCCCAGATCGGCGACCAGTACGCCGACCTGTTTCTGGCCGCCAAGAACCTGT
CCGACGCCATCCTGCTGAGCGACATCCTGAGAGTGAACACCGAGATCACCAAGGCCCCCCTGAGCGCCTC
TATGATCAAGAGATACGACGAGCACCACCAGGACCTGACCCTGCTGAAAGCTCTCGTGCGGCAGCAGCTG
CCTGAGAAGTACAAAGAGATTTTCTTCGACCAGAGCAAGAACGGCTACGCCGGCTACATTGACGGCGGAG
CCAGCCAGGAAGAGTTCTACAAGTTCATCAAGCCCATCCTGGAAAAGATGGACGGCACCGAGGAACTGCT
CGTGAAGCTGAACAGAGAGGACCTGCTGCGGAAGCAGCGGACCTTCGACAACGGCAGCATCCCCCACCAG
ATCCACCTGGGAGAGCTGCACGCCATTCTGCGGCGGCAGGAAGATTTTTACCCATTCCTGAAGGACAACC
GGGAAAAGATCGAGAAGATCCTGACCTTCCGCATCCCCTACTACGTGGGCCCTCTGGCCAGGGGAAACAG
CAGATTCGCCTGGATGACCAGAAAGAGCGAGGAAACCATCACCCCCTGGAACTTCGAGGAAGTGGTGGAC
AAGGGCGCTTCCGCCCAGAGCTTCATCGAGCGGATGACCAACTTCGATAAGAACCTGCCCAACGAGAAGG
TGCTGCCCAAGCACAGCCTGCTGTACGAGTACTTCACCGTGTATAACGAGCTGACCAAAGTGAAATACGT
GACCGAGGGAATGAGAAAGCCCGCCTTCCTGAGCGGCGAGCAGAAAAAGGCCATCGTGGACCTGCTGTTC
AAGACCAACCGGAAAGTGACCGTGAAGCAGCTGAAAGAGGACTACTTCAAGAAAATCGAGTGCTTCGACT
CCGTGGAAATCTCCGGCGTGGAAGATCGGTTCAACGCCTCCCTGGGCACATACCACGATCTGCTGAAAAT
TATCAAGGACAAGGACTTCCTGGACAATGAGGAAAACGAGGACATTCTGGAAGATATCGTGCTGACCCTG
ACACTGTTTGAGGACAGAGAGATGATCGAGGAACGGCTGAAAACCTATGCCCACCTGTTCGACGACAAAG
TGATGAAGCAGCTGAAGCGGCGGAGATACACCGGCTGGGGCAGGCTGAGCCGGAAGCTGATCAACGGCAT
CCGGGACAAGCAGTCCGGCAAGACAATCCTGGATTTCCTGAAGTCCGACGGCTTCGCCAACAGAAACTTC
ATGCAGCTGATCCACGACGACAGCCTGACCTTTAAAGAGGACATCCAGAAAGCCCAGGTGTCCGGCCAGG
GCGATAGCCTGCACGAGCACATTGCCAATCTGGCCGGCAGCCCCGCCATTAAGAAGGGCATCCTGCAGAC
AGTGAAGGTGGTGGACGAGCTCGTGAAAGTGATGGGCCGGCACAAGCCCGAGAACATCGTGATCGAAATG
GCCAGAGAGAACCAGACCACCCAGAAGGGACAGAAGAACAGCCGCGAGAGAATGAAGCGGATCGAAGAGG
GCATCAAAGAGCTGGGCAGCCAGATCCTGAAAGAACACCCCGTGGAAAACACCCAGCTGCAGAACGAGAA
GCTGTACCTGTACTACCTGCAGAATGGGCGGGATATGTACGTGGACCAGGAACTGGACATCAACCGGCTG
TCCGACTACGATGTGGACGCCATCGTGCCTCAGAGCTTTCTGAAGGACGACTCCATCGACAACAAGGTGC
TGACCAGAAGCGACAAGAACCGGGGCAAGAGCGACAACGTGCCCTCCGAAGAGGTCGTGAAGAAGATGAA
GAACTACTGGCGGCAGCTGCTGAACGCCAAGCTGATTACCCAGAGAAAGTTCGACAATCTGACCAAGGCC
GAGAGAGGCGGCCTGAGCGAACTGGATAAGGCCGGCTTCATCAAGAGACAGCTGGTGGAAACCCGGCAGA
TCACAAAGCACGTGGCACAGATCCTGGACTCCCGGATGAACACTAAGTACGACGAGAATGACAAGCTGAT
CCGGGAAGTGAAAGTGATCACCCTGAAGTCCAAGCTGGTGTCCGATTTCCGGAAGGATTTCCAGTTTTAC
AAAGTGCGCGAGATCAACAACTACCACCACGCCCACGACGCCTACCTGAACGCCGTCGTGGGAACCGCCC
TGATCAAAAAGTACCCTAAGCTGGAAAGCGAGTTCGTGTACGGCGACTACAAGGTGTACGACGTGCGGAA
GATGATCGCCAAGAGCGAGCAGGAAATCGGCAAGGCTACCGCCAAGTACTTCTTCTACAGCAACATCATG
AACTTTTTCAAGACCGAGATTACCCTGGCCAACGGCGAGATCCGGAAGCGGCCTCTGATCGAGACAAACG
GCGAAACCGGGGAGATCGTGTGGGATAAGGGCCGGGATTTTGCCACCGTGCGGAAAGTGCTGAGCATGCC
CCAAGTGAATATCGTGAAAAAGACCGAGGTGCAGACAGGCGGCTTCAGCAAAGAGTCTATCCTGCCCAAG
AGGAACAGCGATAAGCTGATCGCCAGAAAGAAGGACTGGGACCCTAAGAAGTACGGCGGCTTCGACAGCC
CCACCGTGGCCTATTCTGTGCTGGTGGTGGCCAAAGTGGAAAAGGGCAAGTCCAAGAAACTGAAGAGTGT
GAAAGAGCTGCTGGGGATCACCATCATGGAAAGAAGCAGCTTCGAGAAGAATCCCATCGACTTTCTGGAA
GCCAAGGGCTACAAAGAAGTGAAAAAGGACCTGATCATCAAGCTGCCTAAGTACTCCCTGTTCGAGCTGG
AAAACGGCCGGAAGAGAATGCTGGCCTCTGCCGGCGAACTGCAGAAGGGAAACGAACTGGCCCTGCCCTC
CAAATATGTGAACTTCCTGTACCTGGCCAGCCACTATGAGAAGCTGAAGGGCTCCCCCGAGGATAATGAG
CAGAAACAGCTGTTTGTGGAACAGCACAAGCACTACCTGGACGAGATCATCGAGCAGATCAGCGAGTTCT
CCAAGAGAGTGATCCTGGCCGACGCTAATCTGGACAAAGTGCTGTCCGCCTACAACAAGCACCGGGATAA
GCCCATCAGAGAGCAGGCCGAGAATATCATCCACCTGTTTACCCTGACCAATCTGGGAGCCCCTGCCGCC
TTCAAGTACTTTGACACCACCATCGACCGGAAGAGGTACACCAGCACCAAAGAGGTGCTGGACGCCACCC
TGATCCACCAGAGCATCACCGGCCTGTACGAGACACGGATCGACCTGTCTCAGCTGGGAGGCGACAAAAG
GCCGGCGGCCACGAAAAAGGCCGGCCAGGCAAAAAAGAAAAAGTAAGAATTCCTAGAGCTCGCTGATCAG
CCTCGACTGTGCCTTCTAGTTGCCAGCCATCTGTTGTTTGCCCCTCCCCCGTGCCTTCCTTGACCCTGGA
AGGTGCCACTCCCACTGTCCTTTCCTAATAAAATGAGGAAATTGCATCGCATTGTCTGAGTAGGTGTCAT
TCTATTCTGGGGGGTGGGGTGGGGCAGGACAGCAAGGGGGAGGATTGGGAAGAGAATAGCAGGCATGCTG
GGGAGCGGCCGCAGGAACCCCTAGTGATGGAGTTGGCCACTCCCTCTCTGCGCGCTCGCTCGCTCACTGA
GGCCGGGCGACCAAAGGTCGCCCGACGCCCGGGCTTTGCCCGGGCGGCCTCAGTGAGCGAGCGAGCGCGC
AGCTGCCTGCAGGGGCGCCTGATGCGGTATTTTCTCCTTACGCATCTGTGCGGTATTTCACACCGCATA
[95 nt withheld, positions 5530-5624]
T
[46 nt withheld, positions 5626-5671]
C
[141 nt withheld, positions 5673-5813]
CCTTTGACGTTGGAGTCCACGTTCTTT
[37 nt withheld, positions 5841-5877]
ACTCTATCTCGGGCTATTCTTTTGATTTATAAGGGATTTTGCCGATTTCGGTCTATTGGTTAAAAAATGA
GCTGATTTAACAAAAATTTAACGCGAATTTTAACAAAATATTAACGTTTACAATTTTATGGTGCACTCTC
AGTACAATCTGCTCTGATGCCGCATAGTTAAGCCAGCCCCGACACCCGCCAACACCCGCTGACGCGCCCT
GACGGGCTTGTCTGCTCCCGGCATCCGCTTACAGACAAGCTGTGACCGTCTCCGGGAGCTGCATGTGTCA
GAGGTTTTCACCGTCATCACCGAAACGCGCGAGACGAAAGGGCCTCGTGATACGCCTATTTTTATAGGTT
AATGTCATGATAATAATGGTTTCTTAGACGTCAGGTGGCACTTTTCGGGGAAATGTGCGCGGAACCCCTA
TTTGTTTATTTTTCTAAATACATTCAAATATGTATCCGCTCATGAGACAATAACCCTGATAAATGCTTCA
ATAATATTGAAAAAGGAAGAGTATGAGTATTCAACATTTCCGTGTCGCCCTTATTCCCTTTTTTGCGGCA
TTTTGCCTTCCTGTTTTTGCTCACCCAGAAACGCTGGTGAAAGTAAAAGATGCTGAAGATCAGTTGGGTG
CACGAGTGGGTTACATCGAACTGGATCTCAACAGCGGTAAGATCCTTGAGAGTTTTCGCCCCGAAGAACG
TTTTCCAATGATGAGCACTTTTAAAGTTCTGCTATGTGGCGCGGTATTATCCCGTATTGACGCCGGGCAA
GAGCAACTCGGTCGCCGCATACACTATTCTCAGAATGACTTGGTTGAGTACTCACCAGTCACAGAAAAGC
ATCTTACGGATGGCATGACAGTAAGAGAATTATGCAGTGCTGCCATAACCATGAGTGATAACACTGCGGC
CAACTTACTTCTGACAACGATCGGAGGACCGAAGGAGCTAACCGCTTTTTTGCACAACATGGGGGATCAT
GTAACTCGCCTTGATCGTTGGGAACCGGAGCTGAATGAAGCCATACCAAACGACGAGCGTGACACCACGA
TGCCTGTAGCAATGGCAACAACGTTGCGCAAACTATTAACTGGCGAACTACTTACTCTAGCTTCCCGGCA
ACAATTAATAGACTGGATGGAGGCGGATAAAGTTGCAGGACCACTTCTGCGCTCGGCCCTTCCGGCTGGC
TGGTTTATTGCTGATAAATCTGGAGCCGGTGAGCGTGGAAGCCGCGGTATCATTGCAGCACTGGGGCCAG
ATGGTAAGCCCTCCCGTATCGTAGTTATCTACACGACGGGGAGTCAGGCAACTATGGATGAACGAAATAG
ACAGATCGCTGAGATAGGTGCCTCACTGATTAAGCATTGGTAACTGTCAGACCAAGTTTACTCATATATA
CTTTAGATTGATTTAAAACTTCATTTTTAATTTAAAAGGATCTAGGTGAAGATCCTTTTTGATAATCTCA
TGACCAAAATCCCTTAACGTGAGTTTTCGTTCCACTGAGCGTCAGACCCCGTAGAAAAGATCAAAGGATC
TTCTTGAGATCCTTTTTTTCTGCGCGTAATCTGCTGCTTGCAAACAAAAAAACCACCGCTACCAGCGGTG
GTTTGTTTGCCGGATCAAGAGCTACCAACTCTTTTTCCGAAGGTAACTGGCTTCAGCAGAGCGCAGATAC
CAAATACTGTTCTTCTAGTGTAGCCGTAGTTAGGCCACCACTTCAAGAACTCTGTAGCACCGCCTACATA
CCTCGCTCTGCTAATCCTGTTACCAGTGGCTGCTGCCAGTGGCGATAAGTCGTGTCTTACCGGGTTGGAC
TCAAGACGATAGTTACCGGATAAGGCGCAGCGGTCGGGCTGAACGGGGGGTTCGTGCACACAGCCCAGCT
TGGAGCGAACGACCTACACCGAACTGAGATACCTACAGCGTGAGCTATGAGAAAGCGCCACGCTTCCCGA
AGGGAGAAAGGCGGACAGGTATCCGGTAAGCGGCAGGGTCGGAACAGGAGAGCGCACGAGGGAGCTTCCA
GGGGGAAACGCCTGGTATCTTTATAGTCCTGTCGGGTTTCGCCACCTCTGACTTGAGCGTCGATTTTTGT
GATGCTCGTCAGGGGGGCGGAGCCTATGGAAAAACGCCAGCAACGCGGCCTTTTTACGGTTCCTGGCCTT
TTGCTGGCCTTTTGCTCACATGTGAGGGCCTATTTCCCATGATTCCTTCATATTTGCATATACGATACAA
GGCTGTTAGAGAGATAATTGGAATTAATTTGACTGTAAACACAAAGATATTAGTACAAAATACGTGACGT
AGAAAGTAATAATTTCTTGGGTAGTTTGCAGTTTTAAAATTATGTTTTAAAATGGACTATCATATGCTTA
CCGTAACTTGAAAGTATTTCGATTTCTTGGCTTTATATATCTTGTGGAAAGGACGAAACACCGGGTCTTC
GAGAAGACCTGTTTTAGAGCTAGAAATAGCAAGTTAAAATAAGGCTAGTCCGTTATCAACTTGAAAAAGT
GGCACCGAGTCGGTGCTTTTTTGTTTTAGAGCTAGAAATAGCAAGTTAAAATAAGGCTAGTCCGTTTTTA
GCGCGTGCGCCAATTCTGCAGACAAATGGCTCTAGAGACCGGCGCCGCTACAGGGCGCGTCCCATTCGCC
ATTCAGGCTGCGCAACTGTTGGGAAGGGCGATCGGTGCGGGCCTCTTCGCTATTACGCCAGCTGGCGAAA
GGGGGATGTGCTGCAAGGCGATTAAGTTGGGTAACGCCAGGGTTTTCCCAGTCACGACGTTGTAAAACGA
CGGCCAGTGAGCGCGCGTAATACGACTCACTATAGGGCGAATTGGGTACCGGGCCCCCCCTCGAGGTCCT
CCAGCTTTTGTTCCCTTTAGTGAGGGTTAATTGCGCGCTTGGCGTAATCATGGTCATAGCTGTTTCCTGT
GTGAAATTGTTATCCGCTCACAATTCCACACAACATACGAGCCGGAAGCATAAAGTGTAAAGCCTGGGGT
GCCTAATGAGTGAGCTAACTCACATTAATTGCGTTGCGCTCACTGCCCGCTTTCCACCGGTGGTCTCTTA
G
