>Addgene plasmid #63598 | pX330A_dCas9-1x4 | addgene partial sequence | sequence record 111606 | M13pUC-Fwd 5'-CCCAGTCACGACGTTGTAAAACG-3'
CGACTCACTATAGGGCGAATTGGGTACCGGGCCCCCCCTCGAGGTCCTCCAGCTTTTGTTCCCTTTAGTG
AGGGTTAATTGCGCGCTTGGCGTAATCATGGTCATAGCTGTTTCCTGTGTGAAATTGTTATCCGCTCACA
ATTCCACACAACATACGAGCCGGAAGCATAAAGTGTAAAGCCTGGGGTGCCTAATGAGTGAGCTAACTCA
CATTAATTGCGTTGCGCTCACTGCCCGCTTTCCACCGGTGGTCTCTTAGAGGTACCCGTTACATAACTTA
CGGTAAATGGCCCGCCTGGCTGACCGCCCAACGACCCCCGCCCATTGACGTCAATAGTAACGCCAATAGG
GACTTTCCATTGACGTCAATGGGTGGAGTATTTACGGTAAACTGCCCACTTGGCAGTACATCAAGTGTAT
CATATGCCAAGTACGCCCCCTATTGACGTCAATGACGGTAAATGGCCCGCCTGGCATTGTGCCCAGTACA
TGACCTTATGGGACTTTCCTACTTGGCAGTACATCTACGTATTAGTCATCGCTATTACCATGGTCGAGGT
GAGCCCCACGTTCTGCTTCACTCTCCCCATCTCCCCCCCCTCCCCACCCCCAATTTTGTATTTATTTATT
TTTTAATTATTTTGTGCA
