>Addgene plasmid #63598 | pX330A_dCas9-1x4 | addgene partial sequence | sequence record 111616 | hSpCas9-R1 5'-CGCTCGTGCTTCTTATCCTC-3'
AGCTGTCGTCCACCTTGGCCATCTCGTTGCTGAAGATCTCTTGCAGATAGCAGATCCGGTTCTTCCGTCT
GGTGTATCTTCTTCTGGCGGTTCTCTTCAGCCGGGTGGCCTCGGCTGTTTCGCCGCTGTCGAACAGCAGG
GCTCCGATCAGGTTCTTCTTGATGCTGTGCCGGTCGGTGTTGCCCAGCACCTTGAATTTCTTGCTGGGCA
CCTTGTACTCGTCGGTGATCACGGCCCAGCCCACAGAGTTGGTGCCGATGGCCAGGCCGATGCTGTACTT
CTTGTCGGCTGCTGGGACTCCGTGGATACCGACCTTCCGCTTCTTCTTTGGGGCCATCTTATCGTCATCG
TCTTTGTAATCAATATCATGATCCTTGTAGTCTCCGTCGTGGTCCTTATAGTCCATGGTGGCACCGGTCC
AACCTGAAAAAAAGTGATTTCAGGCAGGTGCTCCAGGTAATTAAACATTAATACCCCACCAACCAACCAT
CCCTTAAACCCTTACCTCTTGCTCAGCTAATTACAGCCCGGAGGAGAAGGGCCGTCCCGCCCGCTCACCT
GTGGGAGTAACGCGGTCAGTCAGAGCCGGGGCGGGCGGCGCGAGG
